>Addgene plasmid #198835 | pJR017 | addgene full sequence | sequence record 402750 | Addgene NGS Result
AAGCTTGCTAGCCCATGATTACGCCAAGCTACGGGCGGAGTACTGTCCTCCGAGCGGAGTACTGTCCTCC
GAGCGGAGTACTGTCCTCCGAGCGGAGTACTGTCCTCCGAGCGGAGTACTGTCCTCCGAGCGGAGACTCC
CTAGCCCATGATTACGCCAAGCTACGGGCGGAGTACTGTCCTCCGAGCGGAGTACTGTCCTCCGAGCGGA
GTACTGTCCTCCGAGCGGAGTACTGTCCTCCGAGCGGAGTACTGTCCTCCGAGCGGAGACTCCCTAGCCC
ATGATTACGCCAAGCTACGGGCGGAGTACTGTCCTCCGAGCGGAGTACTGTCCTCCGAGCGGAGTACTGT
CCTCCGAGCGGAGTACTGTCCTCCGAGCGGAGTACTGTCCTCCGAGCGGAGACTCCCTAGGGGCGGCCGC
ACTGACTGGGCCGGCCAAAAATGCATAAGGTTTTGCTGGCACTGTTCTTTATCTTTCTGGCACCAGCATC
CGCACTGGCAGTCTCCGAACCGGCCTGCAGGTCGATTTTTTGCAAATTACGAGCGTTGTAGGGGGCGGAG
CGATAGGTCCTATAGGTTTTGGTATATCATCATTCATTCATTCATTGGTACATTCATTTACCCACCTTCC
TCTTTCTGAGCTTCTCTGGAGTTCTGTGCTTCCTTTTTCCCTTATCTTTATACTGTAATTTTTAACTTTC
AGGCATTGATTGGCGCGCCTCTAGAGGATCCCCGGGATTGGCCAAAGGACCCAAAGGTATGTTTCGAATG
ATACTAACATAACATAGAACATTTTCAGGAGGACCCTTGGCTAGCGTCGACGGTACCGGTGCGATCGCTA
GCAAAAATGCCGATCACCATCAACAACTTCCGTTACTCCGACCCGGTTAACAACGACACCATCATCATGA
TGGAACCGCCGTACTGCAAAGGTCTAGACATCTACTACAAAGCCTTCAAAATCACCGACCGTATCTGGAT
CGTTCCGGAACGTTACGAATTTGGTACTAAACCGGAAGACTTCAACCCGCCGTCCTCCCTGATCGAAGGT
GCTTCCGAATACTACGACCCGAACTACCTGCGTACCGACTCCGACAAAGACCGTTTCCTGCAGACCATGG
TTAAACTGTTCAACCGTATCAAAAACAACGTTGCTGGTGAAGCTCTGCTGGACAAAATCATCAACGCTAT
CCCGTACCTGGGTAACTCCTACTCCCTGCTGGACAAATTCGACACCAACTCCAACTCCGTTTCCTTCAAC
CTGCTGGAACAGGATCCGTCCGGTGCTACCACCAAATCCGCTATGCTGACCAACCTGATCATCTTCGGTC
CGGGTCCGGTTCTGAACAAAAACGAAGTTCGTGGTATCGTTCTGCGTGTTGACAACAAAAACTACTTCCC
GTGCCGTGACGGTTTCGGTTCCATCATGCAGATGGCTTTCTGCCCGGAATACGTACCGACCTTCGACAAC
GTTATCGAAAACATCACCTCCCTGACCATCGGTAAATCCAAATACTTCCAGGACCCGGCTCTGCTGCTGA
TGCACGAACTGATCCACGTTCTGCACGGTCTGTACGGCATGCAGGTTTCCTCCCACGAAATCATCCCGTC
CAAACAGGAAATCTACATGCAGCACACCTACCCGATCTCCGCTGAAGAGCTCTTCACCTTCGGTGGTCAG
GACGCTAACCTGATCTCCATCGATATCAAAAACGACCTGTACGAAAAAACCCTGAACGACTACAAAGCTA
TCGCTAACAAACTGTCCCAGGTTACCTCCTGCAACGACCCGAACATCGACATCGACTCCTACAAACAGAT
CTATCAGCAGAAGTATCAGTTTGATAAGGATTCCAACGGCCAGTATATAGTGAACGAGGATAAGTTTCAG
ATACTGTATAACTCCATAATGTATGGCTTTACTGAGATAGAGCTGGGCAAGAAGTTTAACATAAAGACTC
GCTTAAGCTATTTTTCCATGAACCACGATCCTGTGAAGATACCTAACCTGCTGGATGATACTATATATAA
CGATACTGAGGGCTTTAACATAGAGTCCAAGGATCTGAAGTCCGAGTATAAGGGCCAGAACATGAGGGTG
AACACTAACGCCTTTAGGAACGTCGACGGTTCCGGTCTGGTTTCCAAACTGATCGGTCTGTGCAAAAAAA
TCATCCCGCCGACCAACATCCGTGAAAACCTGTACAACCGTACCGCTTAACCTGCAGGTTTTGAATTCGC
TGTCTCATCCTACTTTCACCTAGTTAACTGCTTGTCTTAAAATCTATGCTTCTCTTTAGTATCTAAAATT
TTCCTAGAAGCTTACAAGTATATAAATGGTCTCTTCTCAATAAAGGTTGTATATTTATTCATCTTATTGA
ATCTGCCATTTCCTCGTTTTTGCGAGTTTATATACCTTCCAATTTTCTTTCTATTGTATTTTCAACTTCT
AATTTTAATTCAGGGAAACTGCTGTACCGGTAGAAAAAATGGTCTCCGAGCTCATTAAAGAAAACATGCA
TATGAAGCTCTACATGGAGGGAACCGTCAACAACCACCACTTCAAGTGCACCTCCGAGGGAGAGGGAAAG
CCATACGAGGGAACCCAAACCATGCGTATCAAGGCCGTCGAGGGAGGACCACTCCCATTCGCCTTCGACA
TCCTCGCCACCTCCTTCATGTACGGATCCAAGGTAAGTTTAAACATATATATACTAACTAACCCTGATTA
TTTAAATTTTCAGACCTTCATCAACCACACCCAAGGAATCCCAGACTTCTTCAAGCAATCCTTCCCAGAG
GGATTCACCTGGGAGCGTGTCACCACCTACGAGGACGGAGGAGTCCTCACCGCCACCCAAGACACCTCCC
TCCAAGACGGATGCCTCATCTACAACGTCAAGGTAAGTTTAAACAGTTCGGTACTAACTAACCATACATA
TTTAAATTTTCAGATCCGTGGAGTCAACTTCCCATCCAACGGACCAGTCATGCAAAAGAAGACCCTCGGA
TGGGAGGCCTCCACCGAGACCCTCTACCCAGCCGACGGAGGACTTGAGGGACGTGCCGACATGGCCCTCA
AGCTCGTCGGAGGAGGACACCTCATCTGCAACCTCAAGGTAAGTTTAAACATGATTTTACTAACTAACTA
ATCTGATTTAAATTTTCAGACCACCTACCGTTCCAAGAAGCCAGCCAAGAACCTCAAGATGCCAGGAGTC
TACTACGTCGACCGTCGTCTTGAGCGTATCAAGGAGGCCGACAAGGAGACCTACGTCGAGCAACACGAGG
TCGCCGTCGCCCGTTACTGCGACCTCCCATCCAAGCTCGGACACCGTTAATTCGCTAGCCGGCCATACAA
GTAATCCGGATGATCGACGCCAACGTCGTTGAATTTTCAAATTTTAAATACTGAATATTTGTTTTTTTTC
CTATTATTTATTTATTCTCTTTGTGTTTTTTTTCTTGCTTTCTAAAAAATTAATTCAATCCAAATCTAAA
CATTTTTTTTTCTCTTTCCGTCTCCCAATTCGTATTCCGCTCCTCTCATCTGAACACAATGTGCAAGTTT
ATTTATCTTCTCGCTTTCATTTCATTAGGACGTGGGGGGAATTGGTGGAAGGGGGAAACACACAAAAGGA
TGATGGAAATGAAATAAGGACACACAATATGCAACAACATTCAATTCAGAAATATGGAGGAAGGTTTAAA
AGAAAACATAAAAATATATAGAGGAGGAAGGAAAACTAGTAAAAAATAAGCAAAGAAATTAGGCGAACGA
TGAGAATTGTCCTCGCTTGGGCCCAAAAGGCCTTTTTTTTTTGGCGCCGACGTCAGGTGGCACTTTTCGG
GGAAATGTGCGCGGAACCCCTATTTGTTTATTTTTCTAAATACATTCAAATATGTATCCGCTCATGAGAC
AATAACCCTGATAAATGCTTCAATAATATTGAAAAAGGAAGAGTATGAGTATTCAACATTTCCGTGTCGC
CCTTATTCCCTTTTTTGCGGCATTTTGCCTTCCTGTTTTTGCTCACCCAGAAACGCTGGTGAAAGTAAAA
GATGCTGAAGATCAGTTGGGTGCACGAGTGGGTTACATCGAACTGGATCTCAACAGCGGTAAGATCCTTG
AGAGTTTTCGCCCCGAAGAACGTTTTCCAATGATGAGCACTTTTAAAGTTCTGCTATGTGGCGCGGTATT
ATCCCGTATTGACGCCGGGCAAGAGCAACTCGGTCGCCGCATACACTATTCTCAGAATGACTTGGTTGAG
TACTCACCAGTCACAGAAAAGCATCTTACGGATGGCATGACAGTAAGAGAATTATGCAGTGCTGCCATAA
CCATGAGTGATAACACTGCGGCCAACTTACTTCTGACAACGATCGGAGGACCGAAGGAGCTAACCGCTTT
TTTGCACAACATGGGGGATCATGTAACTCGCCTTGATCGTTGGGAACCGGAGCTGAATGAAGCCATACCA
AACGACGAGCGTGACACCACGATGCCTGTAGCAATGGCAACAACGTTGCGCAAACTATTAACTGGCGAAC
TACTTACTCTAGCTTCCCGGCAACAATTAATAGACTGGATGGAGGCGGATAAAGTTGCAGGACCACTTCT
GCGCTCGGCCCTTCCGGCTGGCTGGTTTATTGCTGATAAATCTGGAGCCGGTGAGCGTGGGTCTCGCGGT
ATCATTGCAGCACTGGGGCCAGATGGTAAGCCCTCCCGTATCGTAGTTATCTACACGACGGGGAGTCAGG
CAACTATGGATGAACGAAATAGACAGATCGCTGAGATAGGTGCCTCACTGATTAAGCATTGGTAACTGTC
AGACCAAGTTTACTCATATATACTTTAGATTGATTTAAAACTTCATTTTTAATTTAAAAGGATCTAGGTG
AAGATCCTTTTTGATAATCTCATGACCAAAATCCCTTAACGTGAGTTTTCGTTCCACTGAGCGTCAGACC
CCGTAGAAAAGATCAAAGGATCTTCTTGAGATCCTTTTTTTCTGCGCGTAATCTGCTGCTTGCAAACAAA
AAAACCACCGCTACCAGCGGTGGTTTGTTTGCCGGATCAAGAGCTACCAACTCTTTTTCCGAAGGTAACT
GGCTTCAGCAGAGCGCAGATACCAAATACTGTTCTTCTAGTGTAGCCGTAGTTAGGCCACCACTTCAAGA
ACTCTGTAGCACCGCCTACATACCTCGCTCTGCTAATCCTGTTACCAGTGGCTGCTGCCAGTGGCGATAA
GTCGTGTCTTACCGGGTTGGACTCAAGACGATAGTTACCGGATAAGGCGCAGCGGTCGGGCTGAACGGGG
GGTTCGTGCACACAGCCCAGCTTGGAGCGAACGACCTACACCGAACTGAGATACCTACAGCGTGAGCTAT
GAGAAAGCGCCACGCTTCCCGAAGGGAGAAAGGCGGACAGGTATCCGGTAAGCGGCAGGGTCGGAACAGG
AGAGCGCACGAGGGAGCTTCCAGGGGGAAACGCCTGGTATCTTTATAGTCCTGTCGGGTTTCGCCACCTC
TGACTTGAGCGTCGATTTTTGTGATGCTCGTCAGGGGGGCGGAGCCTATGGAAAAACGCCAGCAACGCGG
CCTTTTTACGGTTCCTGGCCTTTTGCTGGCCTTTTGCTCACATGTTCTTTCCTGCGTTATCCCCTGATTC
TGTGGATAACCGTATTACCGCCTTTGAGTGAGCTGATACCGCTCGCCGCAGCCGAACGACCGAGCGCAGC
GAGTCAGTGAGCGAGGAAGCGGAAGAGCGCCCAATACGCAAACCGCCTCTCCCCGCGCGTTGGCCGATTC
ATTAATGCAGCTGGCACGACAGGTTTCCCGACTGGAAAGCGGGCAGTGAGCGCAACGCAATTAATGTGAG
TTAGCTCACTCATTAGGCACCCCAGGCTTTACACTTTATGCTTCCGGCTCGTATGTTGTGTGGAATTGTG
AGCGGATAACAATTTCACACAGGAAACAGCTATGACCATGATTACGCCAAGCTGTAAGTTTAAACATGAT
CTTACTAACTAACTATTCTCATTTAAATTTTCAGAGCTTAAAAATGGCTGAAATCACTCACAACGATGGA
TACGCTAACAACTTGGAAATGAAAT
Features (pLannotate 1.2.2; 13 found; start..end, strand, type, name):
     36..130     +  protein_bind   5X UAS: five tandem copies of the "ScaI site" 17-mer CGGAGTACTGTCCTCCG, an upstream activating sequence (UAS) that efficiently binds yeast Gal4 (Webster et al., 1988; Pfeiffer et al., 2010) GAL4
    169..263     +  protein_bind   5X UAS: five tandem copies of the "ScaI site" 17-mer CGGAGTACTGTCCTCCG, an upstream activating sequence (UAS) that efficiently binds yeast Gal4 (Webster et al., 1988; Pfeiffer et al., 2010) GAL4
    302..396     +  protein_bind   5X UAS: five tandem copies of the "ScaI site" 17-mer CGGAGTACTGTCCTCCG, an upstream activating sequence (UAS) that efficiently binds yeast Gal4 (Webster et al., 1988; Pfeiffer et al., 2010) GAL4
    719..736     -  misc_feature   MCS (fragment): pUC18/19 multiple cloning site
    847..2217    +  CDS            tetX (fragment): TETX_CLOTE - Experimental evidence at protein level: Swiss-Prot protein existence level 1. Tetanus toxin acts by inhibiting neurotransmitter release. It binds to peripheral neuronal synapses, is internalized and moves by retrograde transport up the axon into the spinal cord where it can move between postsynaptic and presynaptic neurons. It inhibits neurotransmitter release by acting as a zinc endopeptidase that catalyzes the hydrolysis of the '76-Gln-|-Phe-77' bond of synaptobrevin-2. From Clostridium tetani (strain Massachusetts / E88).
   2489..3337    +  CDS            mNeptune: mNeptune is a basic (constitutively fluorescent) far red fluorescent protein published in 2009, derived from Entacmaea quadricolor. It is reported to be a rapidly-maturing monomer with moderate acid sensitivity.
   3860..3964    +  promoter       AmpR promoter: bla
   3965..4825    +  CDS            AmpR: β-lactamase; bla; confers resistance to ampicillin, carbenicillin, and related antibiotics
   4996..5584    +  rep_origin     ori: high-copy-number ColE1/pMB1/pBR322/pUC origin of replication
   5767..5859    +  CDS            lacI (fragment): lac repressor; lacI; The lac repressor binds to the lac operator to inhibit transcription in E. coli. This inhibition can be relieved by adding lactose or isopropyl-β-D-thiogalactopyranoside (IPTG).
   5872..5893    +  protein_bind   CAP binding site: CAP binding activates transcription in the presence of cAMP. E. coli catabolite activator protein
   5908..5938    +  promoter       lac promoter: promoter for the E. coli lac operon
   5946..5962    +  protein_bind   lac operator: The lac repressor binds to the lac operator to inhibit transcription in E. coli. This inhibition can be relieved by adding lactose or isopropyl-β-D-thiogalactopyranoside (IPTG). lac repressor encoded by lacI
