[The description below was written by a language model from this plasmid's Addgene catalogue record and pLannotate feature annotations shown in this document.]
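Description:
pJR017 is a C. elegans expression plasmid built on the pPD117.01 backbone from the Fire Lab vector kit and serves as an effector construct for the cGAL-UAS bipartite expression system. It is maintained in E. coli as a high-copy plasmid through a ColE1/pUC-type origin and is selected with ampicillin via the bla gene. Remnants of a lac promoter/operator region and a lacI fragment are carried over from the cloning backbone and have no stated role in worms.

The roughly 3 kb insert, assembled by Gibson cloning, begins with three tandem 5X UAS blocks that together form a 15xUAS array of Gal4 binding sites. Transcription therefore depends on a GAL4-based driver supplied separately, so expression is confined to whichever cells express that driver. The record does not annotate the minimal promoter that sits between the UAS array and the coding region. Downstream lies a fragment of the Clostridium tetani tetanus toxin gene, about 1.4 kb, encoding the zinc endopeptidase activity that cleaves synaptobrevin and so blocks neurotransmitter release. It is followed by an SL2 trans-splicing spacer, which lets a second open reading frame be expressed from the same operon-like transcript as a separate protein. That second frame is the red fluorescent protein mKate, which the automated annotation labels as the related Entacmaea quadricolor derivative mNeptune. The let-858 3'UTR named in the insert terminates the unit but is not annotated in the feature table.

The construct is used to silence synaptic output from defined neurons in vivo, with red fluorescence marking the cells that express the toxin.
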