Addgene plasmid #198835: pJR017
Purpose: In vivo blocking of synaptic signaling through Tetanus toxin mediated cleavage of synptobrevin proteins.
Depositing lab: Paul Sternberg. Depositing organization: California Institute of Technology. Publication: A cGAL-UAS bipartite expression toolkit for Caenorhabditis elegans sensory neurons. Nava S, Palma W, Wan X, Oh JY, Gharib S, Wang H, Revanna JS, Tan M, Zhang M, Liu J, Chen CH, Lee JS, Perry B, Sternberg PW. Proc Natl Acad Sci U S A. 2023 Dec 19;120(51):e2221680120. doi: 10.1073/pnas.2221680120. Epub 2023 Dec 14. PubMed 38096407.
Backbone
  Vector backbone: pPD117.01
  Backbone manufacturer: Fire Lab C. elegans Vector Kit
  Vector type: Worm Expression
Growth in bacteria
  Bacterial resistance: Ampicillin, 100 μg/mL
  Growth temperature: 37°C
  Growth strain: DH5alpha
  Copy number: High Copy
Gene/Insert
  Gene/Insert name: 15xUAS::TeTX-SL2-mKate::let-858 3'UTR
  Species: C. elegans (nematode)
  Insert size (bp): 2973
  Cloning method: Gibson Cloning
Terms and licenses: Academic/Nonprofit Terms; Industry Terms: Not Available to Industry
How to cite: pJR017 was a gift from Paul Sternberg (Addgene plasmid # 198835 ; http://n2t.net/addgene:198835 ; RRID:Addgene_198835)
